Addgene plasmid #162705: pCB’ CsoS2 ΔNTD
Purpose: Carboxysome operon with truncated CsoS2 (deletion of amino acids 2-256), prk; Deletion of rubisco-binding N-terminus of CsoS2
Depositing lab: David Savage. Depositing organization: University of California, Berkeley. Publication: Functional reconstitution of a bacterial CO2 concentrating mechanism in E. coli. Flamholz AI, Dugan E, Blikstad C, Gleizer S, Ben-Nissan R, Amram S, Antonovsky N, Ravishankar S, Noor E, Bar-Even A, Milo R, Savage D. Elife. 2020 Oct 21;9. pii: 59882. doi: 10.7554/eLife.59882. PubMed 33084575.
Backbone
  Vector backbone: pFE21 (derived from pZE21 under PLtet0-1 and constitutive tetR)
  Backbone size w/o insert (bp): 3127
  Total vector size (bp): 12000
  Modifications to backbone: pCB reconstructed after selection for CCMB1 growth on glycerol under ambient air
  Vector type: Bacterial Expression
Growth in bacteria
  Bacterial resistance: Kanamycin, 50 μg/mL
  Growth temperature: 37°C
  Growth strain: DH5alpha
  Copy number: High Copy
Gene/Insert
  Gene/Insert name: pHnCB10 derived carboxysome operon, prk
  Species: H. neapolitanus and S. elongatus
  Insert size (bp): 9490
  Mutation: Deletion of residues 2-256 of CsoS2, Y131D
  Promoter: PLtet0-1 promoter
  Cloning method: Gibson Cloning
  Sequencing primers: 5′ gaaagccatccagtttactttgca; 3′ GCGTTCACCGACAAACAACA
Terms and licenses: Academic/Nonprofit Terms; Industry Terms: Not Available to Industry
Depositor comments: Deletion of rubisco-binding N-terminus of CsoS2 prevents carboxysome formation.
How to cite: pCB’ CsoS2 ΔNTD was a gift from David Savage (Addgene plasmid # 162705 ; http://n2t.net/addgene:162705 ; RRID:Addgene_162705)
