[The description below was written by a language model from this plasmid's Addgene catalogue record and pLannotate feature annotations shown in this document.]
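Description:
pCB' CsoS2 ΔNTD is a high-copy bacterial expression plasmid of about 12 kb built on pFE21, a pZE21 derivative that combines the PLtetO-1 promoter with a constitutively expressed tetR gene. It replicates in E. coli from a ColE1/pUC-type origin and is selected with kanamycin through the neo (nptII) marker. TetR, annotated here downstream of a bla-type promoter, represses the tet operator-containing promoters until a tetracycline-class inducer is added.

The payload is a roughly 9.5 kb insert derived from pHnCB10, carrying the Halothiobacillus neapolitanus alpha-carboxysome operon. Reading from the tetO-controlled promoter, the annotated genes are the rubisco large and small subunits (cbbL, cbbS), a truncated csoS2, the carboxysomal carbonic anhydrase csoS3, the vertex proteins csoS4A and csoS4B, the shell hexamers csoS1C, csoS1A and csoS1B, and the pseudohexamer csoS1D. A second tet-type promoter lies upstream of a phosphoribulokinase gene. The annotation tool matched this gene to an Arabidopsis homologue, but the catalogue entry identifies it as prk and lists Synechococcus elongatus as the second source species. It is followed by an rrnB T1 terminator. The record also lists a Y131D mutation without saying which protein carries it.

The defining change is deletion of CsoS2 residues 2-256, which removes the rubisco-binding N-terminal domain, and the depositor notes that this prevents carboxysome formation. The parental pCB' was reconstructed after selection of the CCMB1 strain for growth on glycerol in ambient air. This variant therefore serves as a loss-of-function control in work reconstituting a bacterial CO2-concentrating mechanism in E. coli.
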