Features (pLannotate 1.2.2; 24 found; start..end, strand, type, name):
   1463..1792    -  CDS            cbbS: RBS_HALNC - Also known as rbcS. Experimental evidence at protein level: Swiss-Prot protein existence level 1. RuBisCO catalyzes two reactions: the carboxylation of D- ribulose 1,5-bisphosphate, the primary event in carbon dioxide fixation, as well as the oxidative fragmentation of the pentose substrate. Both reactions occur simultaneously and in competition at the same active site (Ref.3, PubMed:18258595, PubMed:18974784). There are estimated to be 270 RuBisCO heterohexadecamers per carboxysome (Ref.6). From Halothiobacillus neapolitanus (strain ATCC 23641 / c2) (Thiobacillus neapolitanus).
   1832..3250    -  CDS            cbbL: RBL1_HALNC - Experimental evidence at protein level: Swiss-Prot protein existence level 1. Alpha-carboxysomes are able to assemble in the absence of RuBisCO, unlike beta-carboxysomes. The RuBisCO large subunit is required for enzyme integration into carboxysomes; replacing it with the carboxysomally targeted gene (Tcr_0838, AC Q31HD9) of H.crungenus places RuBisCO in the carboxysome, while the non-carboxysomal large subunit of H.crungenus (Tcr_0427, AC Q31IK0) is not incorporated in the carboxysome. From Halothiobacillus neapolitanus (strain ATCC 23641 / c2) (Thiobacillus neapolitanus).
   3310..3327    -  promoter       H1-2O2 promoter (fragment): doxycycline-inducible variant of the human H1 RNA promoter (Henriksen et al., 2007)
   3333..3351    -  protein_bind   tet operator: tetO; bacterial operator O2 for the tetR and tetA genes tetracycline repressor TetR
   3418..3537    +  CDS            tnpA (fragment): TN5P_ECOLX - Also known as tnp. Experimental evidence at protein level: Swiss-Prot protein existence level 1. Mediates transposition of transposon Tn5 by a 'cut and paste' mechanism. First, the monomeric transposase binds the 19 bp inverted DNA repeats flanking the transposon. Then, dimerization of the DNA- bound transposase creates a synaptic DNA complex. After nicking of the first DNA strand, excision of the transposon proceeds through a series of intermediates. The transposase then mediates the insertion of the transposon at a new site by strand transfer. The activity of the wild- type tran
   3569..4360    +  CDS            neo: KKA2_KLEPN - Also known as kan, nptII. Experimental evidence at protein level: Swiss-Prot protein existence level 1. Resistance to kanamycin, neomycin, paromomycin, ribostamycin, butirosin and gentamicin B. From Klebsiella pneumoniae.
   4394..4488    +  terminator     lambda t0 terminator: transcription terminator from phage lambda
   4576..5164    +  rep_origin     ori: high-copy-number ColE1/pMB1/pBR322/pUC origin of replication
   5340..5444    +  promoter       AmpR promoter: bla
   5445..6068    +  CDS            TetR: tetracycline repressor TetR; tetR from transposon Tn10; TetR binds to the tetracycline operator tetO to inhibit transcription. This inhibition can be relieved by adding tetracycline or doxycycline.
   6110..6152    +  promoter       AmpR promoter (fragment): bla
   6153..6192    +  CDS            AmpR (fragment): β-lactamase; bla; confers resistance to ampicillin, carbenicillin, and related antibiotics
   6241..6327    -  terminator     rrnB T1 terminator: Escherichia coli rrnB; transcription terminator T1 from the E. coli rrnB gene
   6351..6374    +  misc_feature   MCS (fragment): pBluescript multiple cloning site
   6399..7358    -  CDS            KPPR_ARATH (fragment): Experimental evidence at protein level: Swiss-Prot protein existence level 1. From Arabidopsis thaliana (Mouse-ear cress).
   7440..7495    -  promoter       tetR/tetA promoters: tetR; overlapping promoters for bacterial tetR and tetA
   7522..8160    -  CDS            csoS1D: CSOSD_HALNC - Experimental evidence at protein level: Swiss-Prot protein existence level 1. Unlike beta-carboxysomes, alpha-carboxysomes (Cb) can form without cargo protein. CsoS2 is essential for Cb formation and is also capable of targeting foreign proteins to the Cb. The Cb shell assembles with the aid of CsoS2; CsoS1A, CsoS1B and CsoS1C form the majority of the shell while CsoS4A and CsoS4B form vertices. CsoS1D forms pseudohexamers that probably control metabolite flux into and out of the shell. From Halothiobacillus neapolitanus (strain ATCC 23641 / c2) (Thiobacillus neapolitanus).
   8185..8514    -  CDS            csoS1B: CSOSB_HALNC - Also known as Orf3 From Halothiobacillus neapolitanus (strain ATCC 23641 / c2) (Thiobacillus neapolitanus).
   8629..8922    -  CDS            csoS1A: CSOSA_HALNC - Also known as csoS1 From Halothiobacillus neapolitanus (strain ATCC 23641 / c2) (Thiobacillus neapolitanus).
   9000..9293    -  CDS            csoS1C: CSOSC_HALNC - Also known as Orf1 From Halothiobacillus neapolitanus (strain ATCC 23641 / c2) (Thiobacillus neapolitanus).
   9348..9590    -  CDS            csoS4B: CSS4B_HALNC - Also known as orfB From Halothiobacillus neapolitanus (strain ATCC 23641 / c2) (Thiobacillus neapolitanus).
   9593..9841    -  CDS            csoS4A: CSS4A_HALNC - Also known as orfA From Halothiobacillus neapolitanus (strain ATCC 23641 / c2) (Thiobacillus neapolitanus).
   9841..11382   -  CDS            csoS3: CSOCA_HALNC - Also known as ORF1 From Halothiobacillus neapolitanus (strain ATCC 23641 / c2) (Thiobacillus neapolitanus).
  11406..1398    -  CDS            csoS2 (fragment) (across the origin): CSOS2_HALNC - Experimental evidence at protein level: Swiss-Prot protein existence level 1. Unlike beta-carboxysomes, alpha-carboxysomes (Cb) can form without cargo protein. CsoS2 is essential for Cb formation and is also capable of targeting foreign proteins to the Cb. The Cb shell assembles with the aid of CsoS2; CsoS1A, CsoS1B and CsoS1C form the majority of the shell while CsoS4A and CsoS4B form vertices. CsoS1D forms pseudohexamers that probably control metabolite flux into and out of the shell. From Halothiobacillus neapolitanus (strain ATCC 23641 / c2) (Thiobacillus neapolitanus).
>Addgene plasmid #162705 | pCB’ CsoS2 ΔNTD | addgene full sequence | sequence record 341116 | Addgene NGS Result
TGCCAGCATACCAGGGCCTGTAATGCGACCTGAGGGCGCAATGTCGTTACCTGTAATGCGATTCTGAGCC
GAGCGAGCTGGGGTTTGAATACTAAAGTCAGTAGGCATTACTTCACCTGGTGCAAAGTTTTGTTCTGGCT
GATTGGTGTTCTTAAAACCCATTGACTGAACATTGCCAGTTTGGTTGAAGCGTGGACTAGTGGGAAGGCA
ACCTGTCTGCTGCGCGCCAACATAGGCGTCACCGCTGATGAGTTGCTGTTCACCGATTTCATTTCCTGTG
ACCAAATCACTGGCGTCAACTGAAGTGCCGCTAATAATTTGTCCTTCACAGGTCAATGATTGTTCAGTTG
ATTGAGCTTCGGGCTCTGGGGTGCTCGTACAAAACGGTTCGAAATGTTCACGACCGTAGTACTCATTACC
GGTGACGGGCATGCACCCGCCGCGCTCGTCACCGGACATCTTTGGGGCATGATCTAGCTGTTGGCCAGAT
ACTGAGGTGCCGCGAAGGGTGCGCATTGAGCGCACTTTTCCCACGCCACCACCGCAGATTTTGCTTTGGC
CATACTGAGAGCCTGTAACCCGAGAGCATGAACCTGGTTCGTTACCTGTAACCAGTTCGGAACGATCAAC
CAAGTTACCAGTCACAGACTGACCCTTGTTCGTGCGATCTTGGCCAACCTTGAACGGGCTGCGTTGAGGT
TTTGTGTCACAAAAGGATTGGAATTGCTCGTTACTGAGATACTCGGTGCCTGAGATTGAACGACACGAAC
CGCTTTCATCACCAGTTACGCGAGTAGAGCGACCGATTTCCGTGCCGGTAACGTCAGAGCCCGCAAAGGT
GTGGGTTCTGGCTACTTTTGCAGGTGCTCCGTTGATCGTGAGTCGCGCAAGACCTTCGTCTGCGTACTGC
GAGCCGGTAATTGTGCGTTTTGCACCCGATTCGTTACCCGTAACAGAAGAGGGCCTGAATTCATCACTGC
CACTGACCACTTGATGCGTTCGTGCTGTGGCGCCGAACATGACTTTATCCGCTTGTGAAGGCTTTGCGGC
TGTTCCACATAGAGAAAAGTGAGCTTCATTACTCATGTATTCGGTGCCGGTAACGTTACGGCAGACACCG
GATTCGTTGCCAGTTACCTTCTCGGTCCGTGAAACTTCCGTACCGCTAACAGGGCGACCACGAGCCGTTG
TGGTCACATTGACCTTCGTCGCATTTGGCTTGGGGCTGGTATTGCAAAAAGAGGTGAATTGCTCAGTACC
TACGTACTCGGTGCCCGTGACTGCTCGGCAAGTGCCCGGCTCGTTTCCAGTCACATGAGATTTACGATCC
ACTTGCGTGCCCGTAACAGATCCGCCGGATAGGGTGTGACCGGTTTCAACCTTTTTTGGCGCCATGTTTG
ACCCCATCTTGAATAAGTGCTGTGCGTAGAGAAACGCACAGCGCAATGACAGACTTGACTTAGTTGCCGC
GGTAGACCACGAAGGCCAGACCTAAGCTTTGCGCATAGTTGTCATAAGCCACCAGTTTGACCTGGTGTGT
TGGATACGCACTACGACACGCTTCAATTTCAGCCAACACGTTGTCGACATTTTGTTCGCCGAAGAAGGGA
AGTTTCCACATGTACCAATATTGGTTCATGGAGTTTTTCACTTCTACGTGCTCAATGCCGGGGCTCCAGC
CTTGAGCAATTGCGTACTTGATTTGAGCGCGGATGCGTTCCGCGTTCATGGGTGGAAGATAAGAGAAAGT
CTCATATTTGAGGCTTTGCTTGTAATCCTGCATTTCAGCCATGGTTACTCACCTTAGTATGTTGTGTGGT
ACGAGGGATCAACGATTTTGAGTGTCGAGTTTGTCGACAGTGTCAAATTCGAATTTGATCTCTTTCCAAG
TTTCCATGGCAATCTTCAGTTCTGGGCTGTGCTGTGCAGCAGCAGTCAGAATTTCTTTGCCTTCTTTTTC
GATATCGCGGCCTTGGTTACGCGCTTCTACGCAGGCTTCCAGAGCAACACGGTTGGCAGCAGCACCGGCA
GCGTTGCCCCATGGATGACCCAGCGTACCGCCACCGAATTGGAGGACAGAGTCGTCACCAAAGATGTTAA
CCAGCGCAGGCATGTGCCATACGTGAATACCACCAGAGGCCACAGCGAATACGCCTGGCATTGAACCCCA
GTCTTGATCGAAGAAGATACCGCGCGAGCGATCTTCAGGGATAAACGATTCGCGGAGCAAATCAATCCAG
CCCAGAGTAGAGGCACGGTCGCCTTCCAGTTTGCCGACAACGGTACCGGTGTGCAGGTGATCGCCACCCG
ACAAACGCAGAATCTTGGTCAGAACACGGAAGTGAATACCGTGGTTCGGGTTACGGTCGATAACCGCATG
CATCGCACGGTGGATGTGCAGCAGTACGCCGTTGTCTTGACACCACTTGGCCAAGCCAGTGTTGGCCGTG
AAGCCACCGGTGATGTAGTCGTGCATAATGATTGGCGCGCCAATTTCTTTGGCGAATTCTGCGCGCTTGT
ACATTTCTTCAGGAGTTGGCGCCGTTACGTTGAGGTAATGGCCTTTGCGTTCGCCGGTTTGGGCTTCAGC
AGTTTCGGTCGCGTCTTGTACGAACAAGAAGCGATCGCGCCAGCGCATGAACGGCTGAGAATTGATGTTT
TCATCATCTTTAGTGAAGTCGAGGCCGCCACGGAGGCACTCGTATACGGCACGGCCGTAGTTTTTCGCAG
ACAAACCAAGTTTTGGCTTGATGGTGCAACCCAACAGTGGGCGACCATATTTGTTCATCTTGTCGCGTTC
GACTTGAATACCGTGCGGTGGGCCGCCACAGGTTTTAACGTAGGCGAGTGGGAAGCGAACATCTTCCAGA
CGCAGGCCGCGTACCGCTTTGAAGCCGAACACGTTACCAACCAGTGAGGTAAACACGTTAACAACTGACC
CTTCTTCGAACAGGTCGATTGGGTAGGCGATAAAGGCATAGAATGCCGCATCGTCACCGGGTACGTCTTC
AATGCGATAGGCACGGCCTTTGTAGTAGTCCATGTCGGTCAGCAAATCGGTCCACACGGTGGTCCATGTG
CCGGTTGAAGATTCTGCTGCAACCGCGGCTGCGGCTTCTTCGCGATCAACACCCGGTTGTGGGGTGATTT
TGAAGCATGCAAGGATGTCGGAATCCAACGGTGTGTATTCCGGCATCCAATAGGTCTGCCGGTATTCTTT
TACACCAGCACTATACTTTTTAACTGCCATGGTACCTTTCTCCTCTTTAATGAATTCGGTCAGTGCGTCC
TGCTGATGTGCTCAGTATATCTATCACTGATAGGGATGTCAATCTCTATCACTGATAGGGACTCGAGGTG
AAGACGAAAGGGCCTCGTGATACGCCTATTTTTATAGGTTAATGTCATGATAATAATGGTTTCTTAGACG
TCGGAATTGCCAGCTGGGGCGCCCTCTGGTAAGGTTGGGAAGCCCTGCAAAGTAAACTGGATGGCTTTCT
TGCCGCCAAGGATCTGATGGCGCAGGGGATCAAGATCTGATCAAGAGACAGGATGAGGATCGTTTCGCAT
GATTGAACAAGATGGATTGCACGCAGGTTCTCCGGCCGCTTGGGTGGAGAGGCTATTCGGCTATGACTGG
GCACAACAGACAATCGGCTGCTCTGATGCCGCCGTGTTCCGGCTGTCAGCGCAGGGGCGCCCGGTTCTTT
TTGTCAAGACCGACCTGTCCGGTGCCCTGAATGAACTGCAGGACGAGGCAGCGCGGCTATCGTGGCTGGC
CACGACGGGCGTTCCTTGCGCAGCTGTGCTCGACGTTGTCACTGAAGCGGGAAGGGACTGGCTGCTATTG
GGCGAAGTGCCGGGGCAGGATCTCCTGTCATCTCACCTTGCTCCTGCCGAGAAAGTATCCATCATGGCTG
ATGCAATGCGGCGGCTGCATACGCTTGATCCGGCTACCTGCCCATTCGACCACCAAGCGAAACATCGCAT
CGAGCGAGCACGTACTCGGATGGAAGCCGGTCTTGTCGATCAGGATGATCTGGACGAAGAGCATCAGGGG
CTCGCGCCAGCCGAACTGTTCGCCAGGCTCAAGGCGCGCATGCCCGACGGCGAGGATCTCGTCGTGACCC
ATGGCGATGCCTGCTTGCCGAATATCATGGTGGAAAATGGCCGCTTTTCTGGATTCATCGACTGTGGCCG
GCTGGGTGTGGCGGACCGCTATCAGGACATAGCGTTGGCTACCCGTGATATTGCTGAAGAGCTTGGCGGC
GAATGGGCTGACCGCTTCCTCGTGCTTTACGGTATCGCCGCTCCCGATTCGCAGCGCATCGCCTTCTATC
GCCTTCTTGACGAGTTCTTCTGAGCGGGACTCTGGGGTTCGAGAGCTCGCTTGGACTCCTGTTGATAGAT
CCAGTAATGACCTCAGAACTCCATCTGGATTTGTTCAGAACGCTCGGTTGCCGCCGGGCGTTTTTTATTG
GTGAGAATCCAAGCACTAGTCATGACCAAAATCCCTTAACGTGAGTTTTCGTTCCACTGAGCGTCAGACC
CCGTAGAAAAGATCAAAGGATCTTCTTGAGATCCTTTTTTTCTGCGCGTAATCTGCTGCTTGCAAACAAA
AAAACCACCGCTACCAGCGGTGGTTTGTTTGCCGGATCAAGAGCTACCAACTCTTTTTCCGAAGGTAACT
GGCTTCAGCAGAGCGCAGATACCAAATACTGTCCTTCTAGTGTAGCCGTAGTTAGGCCACCACTTCAAGA
ACTCTGTAGCACCGCCTACATACCTCGCTCTGCTAATCCTGTTACCAGTGGCTGCTGCCAGTGGCGATAA
GTCGTGTCTTACCGGGTTGGACTCAAGACGATAGTTACCGGATAAGGCGCAGCGGTCGGGCTGAACGGGG
GGTTCGTGCACACAGCCCAGCTTGGAGCGAACGACCTACACCGAACTGAGATACCTACAGCGTGAGCTAT
GAGAAAGCGCCACGCTTCCCGAAGGGAGAAAGGCGGACAGGTATCCGGTAAGCGGCAGGGTCGGAACAGG
AGAGCGCACGAGGGAGCTTCCAGGGGGAAACGCCTGGTATCTTTATAGTCCTGTCGGGTTTCGCCACCTC
TGACTTGAGCGTCGATTTTTGTGATGCTCGTCAGGGGGGCGGAGCCTATGGAAAAACGCCAGCAACGCGG
CCTTTTTACGGTTCCTGGCCTTTTGCTGGCCTTTTGCTCACATGTTCTTTCCTGCGTTATCCCCTGATTC
TGTGGATAACCGTATTACCGCCTTTGAGTGAGCTGATACCGCTCGCCGCAGCCGAACGCCCTAGGTCTAG
CGCGAATTGTCGAGGGAAACGCGGAACCCCTATTTGTTTATTTTTCTAAATACATTCAAATATGTATCCG
CTCATGAGACAATAACCCTGATAAATGCTTCAATAATATTGAAAAAGGAAGAGTATGTCTAGATTAGATA
AAAGTAAAGTGATTAACAGCGCATTAGAGCTGCTTAATGAGGTCGGAATCGAAGGTTTAACAACCCGTAA
ACTCGCCCAGAAGCTAGGTGTAGCGCAGCCTACATTGTATTGGCATGTAAAAAATAAGCGGGCTTTGCTC
GACGCCTTAGCCATTGAGATGTTAGATAGGCACCATACTCACTTTTGCCCTTTAGAAGGGGAAAGCTGGC
AAGATTTTTTACGTAATAACGCTAAAAGTTTTAGATGTGCTTTACTAAGTCATCGCGATGGAGCAAAAGT
ACATTTAGGTACACGGCCTACAGAAAAACAGTATGAAACTCTCGAAAATCAATTAGCCTTTTTATGCCAA
CAAGGTTTTTCACTAGAGAATGCATTATATGCACTCAGCGCTGTGGGGCATTTTACTTTAGGTTGCGTAT
TGGAAGATCAAGAGCATCAAGTCGCTAAAGAAGAAAGGGAAACACCTACTACTGATAGTATGCCGCCATT
ATTACGACAAGCTATCGAATTATTTGATCACCAAGGTGCAGAGCCAGCCTTCTTATTCGGCCTTGAATTG
ATCATATGCGGATTAGAAAAACAACTTAAATGTGAAAGTGGGTCTTAACAGTTCCTGGATATCCGGATGA
AGGCACGAACCCAGTGGACATAACCCTGATAAATGCTTCAATAATATTGAAAAAGGAAGAGTATGAGTAT
TCAACATTTCCGTGTCGCCCTTATTCCCTTTTGCTTGGATTCTGCGTTTGTTTCCGTCTACGAACTGCTA
GCGGCGGCGGATTTGTCCTACTCAGGAGAGCGTTCACCGACAAACAACAGATAAAACGAAAGGCCCAGTC
TTTCGACTGAGCCTTTCGTTTTATTTGATGCCTCTAGCACGCGTACCATGGGATCCCCCGGGCTGCAGGA
ATTCCATCTAGACACTAGCGGCGACGGGTGCTGCTTGGGAGGTCAAACGCTCATAGGCCGCCCGCATTTT
CAGGCCGGTCAGCACTTGGAACAGACCCGTGCCGTTGTTCGAACCCGGGTAATCTTTGTGCTGTAGCAGC
AGGTGGGTCAACTCACCGTAGTACTGCGTGTCGGTCTTGCTGAGGTGGCCCTCGACGTAGATCATCTCTT
CGAGGTTCTCGAACTGACCGTCGACCTCAAGCACTGAGACTTCGTGACCGTAGTAGGTGTCAGGGCCGTA
GGCTAAGCGAATGCCCGGATAGGAGCAGGTCAGCTTACGACCGCAGGGCGTCCACTGGATGGTCGAACCT
TCGTCGAACAGGTAAGCCGGCTCAAAACCATCGCGGCCTTCCCGTTGGATCAACTGCACCCGCAGCACCT
TGCGCTCGGTGTCATTGGGGATTAGCTGGGTCGGCATGACGCGGATGACGATGTCCGCATGGCCACGCTG
GGGCTCAATGTAGGCCTTGAAGTCAGGGCGGCGCGCTTCGATCGAGGCGAGGACATCTTCGTAGGAGTGG
CCGCGTTCTGCCATATCGCGTTGGATCTTCCAAGCGATTTTGACTTCGTCATCGATGTCGAGGTAAACGC
TGAAATAGAGCAGTTCACGCACGCGCTCGTCGTAAAGCGGATGCAGACCCTCGATCACAATGATGCGATT
GGGTTCGATTTTTTCGGGCGGATCGATCAAGCCGGTTTCATGGTTGTAGATCGGCTTCATGATCGTTTCG
CCGTTCTTCAACGCCTTGACCTGTTCATACATCAAGTCAAAGTTGTTGGCGCGGGGATCCAAAGCCGTTA
CGCCTGCTTCCTTCCGGCCCTTGCGATCGAGACTGTGATAGTCATCCAAGCAGATGACCGTCATCAATTC
CGTACCAAACAAGTCGGCAAGGCGATTTAGGAAGGTTGATTTGCCGCAACCGGAGTCACCGGCAACGCCG
ATCAAAACAACACGATCTGGCTTGCTGTGGTGATGGTGATGATGCATGCGGAATTCCCCCTCTTACTACT
GGCTGGCTTTTTTTCACTTTTCTCTATCACTGATAGGGAGTGGTAAAATAACTCTATCAATGATAGAGTG
TCAACAAAAATTAGGAATTAATCATGATTTAGAACCCTTCAGCGCGACGCGCACGCGCGTTGATGCTTGC
GATTGTGGCCTCAGCCGCCCGCATGGCTTCTTCGGTTTCCGCTTCGCTGCCCATCATGGTCAGGCGACCA
AAGTTACCAAAAGCACGTACATCGATCAGAGTCACATGAGCTGCTTTCTCGGCCTCGTTGGCAGCCTGAA
CAATATAACCTGCCGGTTCTGTTTCAAGGATGAACATGCTTTTGCCCGGCAACAGCATAGAGCCTTTACG
CAACTGGCGATTGATCAAGGTGGCATGATCGGGGGTAATCGCTCGAATGATCTCTTTCCATGCGATGCGA
CAAGGCAGACGATCTTCTTGCGCGTGATTGATTTCTCTTAAAACGGCCTCACCGGATGCGAGAACGTCGC
TTTGGTTTCGGTAATGAATTTCCATCGAGCCAAAAGCACGCTCGACTACCTGTTCGCCGAGACGAACGTT
CGTGGCCTTTAGCGCAATATCACTGAGGCGATGGACGGCCATGCCCGGCGCGACTTCAATCCACAAGCAG
GCATCACCCGGAACGGGAAGAAAGCCTTGCGATGATGTCGCAAGATAGGATGCAAGCTGCGGTTGAAGCG
AATCGATAAACGAATAGACGCGCAAATCAATGTTGTTCATGCGCATCTTCCCTACTAGACATTAGCTATT
CAGATTTGCGATACACCACGCGGAATCTGAGTCTTCGGGCGTCTCGGGTAGGATGATCTCAACTTCAGAA
TGAACGCGCGCAATGATGTGCGCAGCAACCAGGCCATCGCCAACACGTTCACAGGCGTCAGCACCCGCAC
GAACGGCAGCATTTACTGCACCTGTCTCACCACGAACCATTACGGTCACGTAACCGCCGCCAACAAATGA
TCGTCCGACCAGACGGACTTCCGCCGCTTTGGTCATGGCATCTGCGGCTTCAATGGCAGGAACCAATCCT
CGTGTTTCAATCATGCCCAGGGCAATACCGTGAGTCGTTGCCATAACAGATCCTCTAAAACTAGTGTTGA
GCACGTTCAGAACGAGCCCAGAAATTTGGTTAGACGGTTTCGGCGACGGGTGTCGCCGAAGTGAGCCGTC
TTAGGAATATCTGACTTAGGCTTGTGGCGCCTTAGGCAGAATGTTTTCTACTTCTGAGTGGACACGCGCA
ATGATGTGCGCAGCAACCAAGCCATCACCAACACGTTCGCAAGCATCGGCGCCAGCACGAACAGCGGCGT
TAACAGCGCCTGTTTCGCCCCGAACCAATACGGTGACGTAACCGCCACCAACAAATTGACGACCGACCAA
ACGCACTTCAGCCGCTTTAGTCATGGCGTCCGCTGCTTCAATCGCAGGAACTAAGCCACGTGTTTCGATC
ATACCCAGAGCAATACCAGTTACATCAGCCATTTAAATAAACTCCTAAGCTGTCACTTTATGCAAAGAAC
CGGAACAAGCCTGCGCCGGTTCGTCTTTCCCAATCCTTAAGCTTCAGGGGCTTTCGGCAGGATGTTTTCG
ACTTCGGAATGGACACGGGCAATGATATGCGCCGCGACCAGACCATCGCCGACTCGTTCGCAGGCATCAG
CGCCCGCACGAACTGCTGCGTTGACGGCACCGGTTTCACCACGGACCAAAACGGTCACGTAACCACCACC
AACAAATTGACGGCCAACCAAACGTACTTCGGCGGCCTTGGTCATGGCATCGGCAGCTTCAATCGCTGGA
ACCAGACCACGTGTTTCAATCATACCCAGTGCAATACCTGTTACTGCTGCCATTTCTTCTCTCCTCAATA
AAGACTCATTCAAAATCAACTCATCTAGCGATGGTCAAGTTACCCAGTGATCGATGATGCCACCAATCGT
CAAATCCGTGAGAATCTCAAAATCACCCACGCCAAACCGAGCGGCAGAGCCGCTAATCGTAAAGACCCAA
CATCCCTCGGGAACGCCAATGGGATCGCAAGCGACACTGACCTTACCCGTAGCATCCTCCATGACACGCA
AAGAGATATTTTTAAGACCGGGAATCCTGCGTGTTGCGATTAGGTCGGAACGAACGCGCATTACTTCCAT
TACTCACCATTCCACTGATCAATAATCCCGATAATCGTCAAATCAGAGGGATAAGACTTGCTTCCTGCAG
CCTCTCGTGCTGCCGATGACCCAACGCACAAAACCCAATCGCCCGGTATGCAGCCAATCGCATCCACGGC
GACCTGCCTGGGCGCGCCCGGTTTCTCCCATACCACTAATAGTGGTTTGTGACCCATATCAGCAATACGG
TTTGTTGAAACCAACGTTTTCTCAACTTGCATGATTTTCATGCGGATGCAACCTCTTCAATCGGGCTTCC
GATATCCTGCGCCTGAACGCTCAAACGAAACTGCAATAGATTCTGCTCATCCAAGGATGAGAACCGCTCT
TTAATGGCGTTGTATATCCGTCTTGCTTTGACCACGGTTCTTTCTCTGGAGCCTGGAACATTGGGGTCAT
AGCGATAGTGGATGGCAATCGGAATCGGTAAACCTCGACTCAAATTAAGTTTGGTGAAAATTTTGATTCC
CACATCCACATCAATCGCATTTTCTTCAACCGTATCCAAATGCGCGTAGTAGGCTAAATTCCGGATTTGA
ACTTCATCAAAACCATCACCAACACTGATATATCGCTCAGCATGACCAATATCATTGGGTGGATAGCGAC
CACCATGACGATTTACTACGTAATCGATTTGCGAGAGGTTGTTGATCAAAAGCTGACCAATAAAACGACG
CATCCCCTCGCTGGCTACTCCATTTCCTTTAGCCCAACCATCGCTGCGGTTTGCGTTGAGAATTGCTTCG
TGAATAATCACACGAGCCTCATCCGGCGCCAGATGTAGTGTTTGCGCATAAGTTACTGTGTTGTCAACAT
AACGATACGGATTCAAAAAACCTTTGCTATCCGGAATATGAACGCGAATGGCATCCGTATCCGTATCAAC
GCCAATCAGTAAAATATCGATACTTGCGCCGCAGCAATGGGCATTTTCAACCGCTTCTCTGAATTTCATC
AGCTGGGTTAAAGCCGCTTCCAGTGCTGCACGATCATTACTGCCGTGTGCCGCGCAGCCAGAGTGTGTCG
GGTCAGAGGTGCTGAAATGATACACAGCAATTTTCAGGTATCGTGTTGGCTGATCCGCTGTATTTGGAAC
ACCTTCACGATAACGGCGGAGTTCATTTTTCTCCCACTGTGCCAGATCATCTTCAATATCGAACATCGAG
CCTGCGTAGGCTTTACGATAGGTGAATGCCGTAAGGGGCAAACGCAATATGTAAGGCAGTAACCCTTTGA
GACGACCATCGGCACAAGGGCTTATGTCCACTGCGTGGAACCCGCAATCCAGGAAGAAGCCAATGGCCGA
TGCGGAATCGTCCTTCTCAGACATTATTTTACGACTGAATTGTTCCGTGGCTGCTGTTAGTGCTTTAGCA
GTCGCGTAGCCAAAAATGCCTTTTAAATTGTGCCCACTGATCCAATTATCTTTGAGTAATTCTTCGGGCA
GCGTATGTCCAAGCGACGACTGGGCTAATTCTTGAACACGGGTAACATAATCCAGACCAAGAGGAATGCC
AGCAACAACTTGCAAGAAAGGGATAACGCGATCAAAACGGTTCTTGACGCTATCCTCGCAACGACCCAGT
TGTTCGTTGGCTTCAAGGTCAGTTAACGGGTGCCGGCAGGTACGCTCAGGCAACGTTATGCAAGCAGGAT
GGCGGTCATAGGCAGGGTTTGGTGCTTGCTCAATCAAGTCAAGCCGAGGTTTGACTGATGAGCTAACACC
AAACGGTGCGCGTTGCTTGCTTCGTGTGTTACGGGTGTTCATGATCGTTACACTTTACTTAATCAACCGC
GCGCGCCGCCGGAGTAAGTGATCAGACTACCTTGGGTGTCATTACCACTACTGCCCGTGATCTTGGAGCC
CGGCTTTTCAGGTTTTGGCACATTGCGATTGGCAAACGCGCTGGTTTCGACCACACGCGCATTACCGCGC
ATGGAAGGGTTGCGACCACTCGCCCATTGACCGGCTGTACCGGTGATGTGCTTGTTAACTGACCAGTCAT
CGCCAGTGATGTGGCAACGTTCTTTGCCTTCGCCACTCACACGATCCATTTGATCGCTTCTTGGTGCACA
TACCAACTCAGGCTTTTCCTGAGTTGCAACCACTTCTGGCTGCACAACAGGTGCTTGAGCAGCCTTATTA
CGGTTGGCCATGGCCATTGCCATGGGTTGTGGAGAACCAACCAACTCGCGCGCAGCGTGCCTGAATTCGG
GGGTTCCTGTAATCAAGCCGGT
